Addgene plasmid #221749: pMRXIB-WIPI2b-mRuby3
Purpose: Stable expression of WIPI2b-mRuby3 in mammalian cells
Depositing lab: Noboru Mizushima. Depositing organization: The University of Tokyo. Publication: Syntaxin 17 recruitment to mature autophagosomes is temporally regulated by PI4P accumulation. Shinoda S, Sakai Y, Matsui T, Uematsu M, Koyama-Honda I, Sakamaki JI, Yamamoto H, Mizushima N. Elife. 2024 Jun 4;12:RP92189. doi: 10.7554/eLife.92189. PubMed 38831696.
Backbone
  Vector backbone: pMRX-IB
  Backbone manufacturer: Dr.Shoji Yamaoka of Tokyo Medical and Dental University
  Backbone size w/o insert (bp): 6137
  Total vector size (bp): 8001
  Vector type: Mammalian Expression, Retroviral
  Selectable markers: Blasticidin
Growth in bacteria
  Bacterial resistance: Ampicillin, 100 μg/mL
  Growth temperature: 37°C
  Growth strain: NEB Stable
  Growth instructions: 100 μg/mL
  Copy number: High Copy
Gene/Insert
  Gene/Insert name: WIPI2b
  Species: H. sapiens (human)
  Insert size (bp): 1308
  GenBank ID: NM_001033518
  Entrez Gene: WIPI2 (a.k.a. ATG18B, Atg21, CGI-50, IDDSSA, WIPI-2)
  Tag / fusion protein: mRuby3 (C terminal on insert)
  Cloning method: Gibson Cloning
  Sequencing primers: 5′ CGTTCGCGAGTTAACGGATCCatgaacctggcgagccagagcgg; 3′ CACGGATCCCACCATGAATTCgtcagtccgaagaatcatggg
Terms and licenses: Academic/Nonprofit Terms; Industry Terms: Not Available to Industry
How to cite: pMRXIB-WIPI2b-mRuby3 was a gift from Noboru Mizushima (Addgene plasmid # 221749 ; http://n2t.net/addgene:221749 ; RRID:Addgene_221749)
