[The description below was written by a language model from this plasmid's Addgene catalogue record and pLannotate feature annotations shown in this document.]
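Description:
pMRXIB-WIPI2b-mRuby3 is a Moloney murine leukemia virus (MMLV)-based retroviral vector built on the pMRX-IB backbone for stable expression of a fluorescently tagged autophagy protein in mammalian cells. In bacteria it is maintained through a high-copy ColE1/pUC-type origin and an ampicillin resistance gene (β-lactamase with its own promoter). The catalogue lists a total size of about 8.0 kb, while the sequenced record behind the feature table is 7,949 nt, a small discrepancy that the record does not explain.

The viral portion begins with a CMV enhancer joined to MMLV LTR sequence, a hybrid 5′ arrangement that drives transcription of the viral genome in packaging cells. It is followed by the Ψ packaging signal, a truncated gag segment lacking its start codon, and a pol-derived region carrying a splice acceptor. Together these elements support encapsidation and expression of the downstream cargo. The cargo is the 1,308 bp coding sequence of human WIPI2b, a PtdIns3P-binding component of the early autophagy machinery. The automated annotation labels it by its rat homologue, but the catalogue gives the species as human. It was inserted by Gibson cloning and is fused at its C terminus to the red fluorescent protein mRuby3. An EMCV IRES then allows translation of the blasticidin S deaminase gene (bsr) from the same transcript, so blasticidin selection enriches for cells expressing the fusion. A 3′ MMLV LTR closes the provirus. No separate internal promoter is annotated, so expression presumably comes from the LTR-driven transcript.

The construct is intended for generating retrovirus, transducing mammalian cells and selecting stable lines. In these lines WIPI2b-mRuby3 can serve as a live-imaging marker of early autophagic membranes, consistent with the associated study on the timing of autophagosome maturation.
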