Features (pLannotate 1.2.2; 15 found; start..end, strand, type, name):
      1..380     +  enhancer       CMV enhancer: human cytomegalovirus immediate early enhancer
    381..676     +  LTR            3' LTR (ΔU3) (fragment): self-inactivating 3' long terminal repeat (LTR) from Moloney murine leukemia virus
    739..1096    +  misc_feature   MMLV Ψ: packaging signal of Moloney murine leukemia virus (MMLV)
   1161..1577    +  CDS            gag (truncated): truncated Moloney murine leukemia virus (MMLV) gag gene lacking the start codon
   1587..1961    +  misc_feature   pol region: Moloney murine leukemia virus (MMLV) pol region containing the splice acceptor site
   2014..3321    +  CDS            Wipi2: WIPI2_RAT - Experimental evidence at protein level: Swiss-Prot protein existence level 1. Component of the autophagy machinery that controls the major intracellular degradation process by which cytoplasmic materials are packaged into autophagosomes and delivered to lysosomes for degradation. Involved in an early step of the formation of preautophagosomal structures. Binds and is activated by phosphatidylinositol 3-phosphate (PtdIns3P) forming on membranes of the endoplasmic reticulum upon activation of the upstream ULK1 and PI3 kinases. Mediates ER-isolation membranes contacts by interacting w
   3340..4047    +  CDS            mRuby3: mRuby3 is a basic (constitutively fluorescent) red fluorescent protein published in 2016, derived from Entacmaea quadricolor. It has low acid sensitivity.
   4189..4651    +  misc_feature   IRES: internal ribosome entry site (IRES) of the encephalomyocarditis virus (EMCV)
   4671..5090    +  CDS            bsr: BSR_BACCE - Experimental evidence at protein level: Swiss-Prot protein existence level 1. Catalyzes the deamination of the cytosine moiety of the antibiotics blasticidin S, cytomycin and acetylblasticidin S. From Bacillus cereus.
   5153..5274    +  LTR            3' LTR (ΔU3) (fragment): self-inactivating 3' long terminal repeat (LTR) from Moloney murine leukemia virus
   5275..5744    +  LTR            LTR: long terminal repeat from Moloney murine leukemia virus
   5810..5862    -  CDS            lacI (fragment): lac repressor; lacI; The lac repressor binds to the lac operator to inhibit transcription in E. coli. This inhibition can be relieved by adding lactose or isopropyl-β-D-thiogalactopyranoside (IPTG).
   6045..6633    -  rep_origin     ori: high-copy-number ColE1/pMB1/pBR322/pUC origin of replication
   6797..7657    -  CDS            AmpR: β-lactamase; bla; confers resistance to ampicillin, carbenicillin, and related antibiotics
   7658..7762    -  promoter       AmpR promoter: bla
>Addgene plasmid #221749 | pMRXIB-WIPI2b-mRuby3 | addgene full sequence | sequence record 443186 | Addgene NGS Result
GACATTGATTATTGACTAGTTATTAATAGTAATCAATTACGGGGTCATTAGTTCATAGCCCATATATGGA
GTTCCGCGTTACATAACTTACGGTAAATGGCCCGCCTGGCTGACCGCCCAACGACCCCCGCCCATTGACG
TCAATAATGACGTATGTTCCCATAGTAACGCCAATAGGGACTTTCCATTGACGTCAATGGGTGGAGTATT
TACGGTAAACTGCCCACTTGGCAGTACATCAAGTGTATCATATGCCAAGTACGCCCCCTATTGACGTCAA
TGACGGTAAATGGCCCGCCTGGCATTATGCCCAGTACATGACCTTATGGGACTTTCCTACTTGGCAGTAC
ATCTACGTATTAGTCATCGCTATTACCATGCTAGAGAACCATCAGATGTTTCCAGGGTGCCCCAAGGACC
TGAAATGACCCTGTGCCTTATTTGAACTAACCAATCAGTTCGCTTCTCGCTTCTGTTCGCGCGCTTCTGC
TCCCCGAGCTCAATAAAAGAGCCCACAACCCCTCACTCGGCGCGCCAGTCCTCCGATTGACTGAGTCGCC
CGGGTACCCGTGTATCCAATAAACCCTCTTGCAGTTGCATCCGACTTGTGGTCTCGCTGTTCCTTGGGAG
GGTCTCCTCTGAGTGATTGACTACCCGTCAGCGGGGGTCTTTCATTTGGGGGCTCGTCCGGGATCGGGAG
ACCCCTGCCCAGGGACCACCGACCCACCACCGGGAGGTAAGCTGGCCAGCAACTTATCTGTGTCTGTCCG
ATTGTCTAGTGTCTATGACTGATTTTATGCGCCTGCGTCGGTACTAGTTAGCTAACTAGCTCTGTATCTG
GCGGACCCGTGGTGGAACTGACGAGTTCGGAACACCCGGCCGCAACCCTGGGAGACGTCCCAGGGACTTC
GGGGGCCGTTTTTGTGGCCCGACCTGAGTCCAAAAATCCCGATCGTTTTGGACTCTTTGGTGCACCCCCC
TTAGAGGAGGGATATGTGGTTCTGGTAGGAGACGAGAACCTAAAACAGTTCCCGCCTCCGTCTGAATTTT
TGCTTTCGGTTTGGGACCGAAGCCGCGCCGCGCGTCTTGTCTGCTGCAGCATCGTTCTGTGTTGTCTCTG
TCTGACTGTGTTTCTGTATTTGTCTGAAAATATGGGCCCGGGCCAGACTGTTACCACTCCCTTAAGTTTG
ACCTTAGGTCACTGGAAAGATGTCGAGCGGATCGCTCACAACCAGTCGGTAGATGTCAAGAAGAGACGTT
GGGTTACCTTCTGCTCTGCAGAATGGCCAACCTTTAACGTCGGATGGCCGCGAGACGGCACCTTTAACCG
AGACCTCATCACCCAGGTTAAGATCAAGGTCTTTTCACCTGGCCCGCATGGACACCCAGACCAGGTCCCC
TACATCGTGACCTGGGAAGCCTTGGCTTTTGACCCCCCTCCCTGGGTCAAGCCCTTTGTACACCCTAAGC
CTCCGCCTCCTCTTCCTCCATCCGCCCCGTCTCTCCCCCTTGAACCTCCTCGTTCGACCCCGCCTCGATC
CTCCCTTTATCCAGCCCTCACTCCTTCTCTAGGCGCCCCCATATGGCCATATGAGATCTTATATGGGGCA
CCCCCGCCCCTTGTAAACTTCCCTGACCCTGACATGACAAGAGTTACTAACAGCCCCTCTCTCCAAGCTC
ACTTACAGGCTCTCTACTTAGTCCAGCACGAAGTCTGGAGACCTCTGGCGGCAGCCTACCAAGAACAACT
GGACCGACCGGTGGTACCTCACCCTTACCGAGTCGGCGACACAGTGTGGGTCCGCCGACACCAGACTAAG
AACCTAGAACCTCGCTGGAAAGGACCTTACACAGTCCTGCTGACCACCCCCACCGCCCTCAAAGTAGACG
GCATCGCAGCTTGGATACACGCCGCCCACGTGAAGGCTGCCGACCCCGGGGGTGGACCATCCTCTAGACT
GCCGGATCTGCCATCGATTAATTGAATTCACGCGTTCGCGAGTTAACGGATCCATGAACCTGGCGAGCCA
GAGCGGGGAGGCCGGCGCCGGCCAGCTGCTCTTCGCCAACTTCAACCAGGACAACACATCCCTAGCTGTT
GGTAGTAAGTCCGGTTATAAATTTTTCTCCCTTTCTTCTGTGGATAAGCTGGAACAGATCTATGAATGCA
CCGATACGGAAGATGTGTGCATTGTAGAGAGATTGTTCTCCAGCAGCCTAGTGGCCATCGTGAGCCTTAA
AGCACCAAGGAAGCTAAAGGTTTGCCACTTTAAGAAGGGAACTGAGATCTGCAACTACAGCTACTCCAAC
ACGATTCTGGCTGTGAAGCTCAACAGGCAGAGGCTGATAGTATGCCTGGAGGAGTCCCTGTACATCCACA
ACATTCGGGACATGAAGGTGCTGCATACGATCAGGGAGACGCCTCCAAACCCTGCAGGCCTGTGTGCGCT
GTCAATCAACAACGACAACTGCTACTTGGCGTACCCAGGGAGCGCGACCATCGGAGAGGTGCAGGTCTTC
GATACCATTAATTTGAGAGCTGCAAACATGATTCCGGCTCACGACAGTCCTTTAGCGGCACTGGCCTTTG
ACGCAAGTGGAACTAAACTTGCCACGGCTTCGGAGAAGGGGACCGTGATTAGGGTATTTTCCATTCCAGA
AGGACAAAAACTCTTTGAGTTTCGGAGAGGAGTAAAGAGGTGCGTGAGCATCTGCTCCCTGGCCTTCAGC
ATGGACGGCATGTTCCTCTCCGCCTCCAGCAACACTGAGACCGTGCACATCTTCAAACTCGAGACTGTGA
AAGAAAAACCCCCAGAGGAGCCCACCACCTGGACCGGGTACTTCGGGAAAGTGCTCATGGCCTCCACCAG
CTACCTGCCTTCCCAAGTGACAGAAATGTTCAACCAGGGCAGAGCCTTCGCCACGGTCCGCCTGCCATTC
TGCGGCCACAAAAACATCTGCTCGCTAGCCACAATTCAGAAGATCCCGCGGTTGTTGGTGGGTGCCGCCG
ACGGGTACCTGTACATGTACAACCTGGACCCCCAGGAGGGCGGCGAGTGTGCCCTGATGAAGCAGCACCG
GCTGGACGGCAGTCTGGAAACGACCAATGAGATCTTGGACTCTGCCTCTCACGACTGCCCCTTAGTCACT
CAGACATACGGCGCAGCTGCAGGAAAAGGTACTTACGTGCCTTCATCCCCAACGAGACTTGCCTACACAG
ACGACCTGGGTGCTGTGGGTGGCGCCTGCCTGGAGGACGAGGCCAGCGCCCTGCGCCTGGATGAGGACAG
CGAGCACCCGCCCATGATTCTTCGGACTGACGAATTCATGGTGGGATCCGTGAGCAAGGGCGAGGAGCTC
ATCAAGGAGAACATGCGGATGAAAGTCGTCATGGAAGGCTCTGTCAATGGGCACCAGTTCAAGTGTACCG
GAGAAGGGGAAGGGCGTCCCTATGAAGGCGTACAAACCATGCGCATCAAAGTGATAGAGGGCGGGCCACT
CCCTTTTGCCTTCGACATTCTGGCTACCTCCTTCATGTATGGCAGTCGGACATTCATCAAGTATCCCGCA
GACATTCCGGACTTCTTCAAACAGTCCTTTCCAGAAGGCTTTACATGGGAGAGGGTGACTAGGTACGAAG
ATGGCGGAGTGGTTACTGTGACTCAGGACACGTCATTGGAGGACGGAGAGCTGGTGTACAATGTGAAAGT
ACGCGGAGTGAACTTTCCCAGCAATGGTCCTGTTATGCAGAAGAAAACCAAGGGTTGGGAACCCAATACG
GAGATGATGTATCCAGCTGATGGTGGCCTGAGGGGATACACAGACATAGCCCTGAAAGTCGATGGAGGTG
GCCATCTGCACTGCAACTTTGTGACCACCTACAGAAGCAAGAAAACTGTGGGGAACATTAAGATGCCTGG
AGTGCATGCAGTCGATCACAGACTTGAGAGAATCGAGGAGTCTGATAACGAGACATACGTGGTACAACGA
GAAGTTGCCGTTGCGAAGTACAGCAATCTGGGCGGGGGCATGGACGAGCTGTACAAGCTCGAGTAAGGAT
CCCTCGAGCGGCCGCTACGTAAATTCCGCCCCCCCCCCTAACGTTACTGGCCGAAGCCGCTTGGAATAAG
GCCGGTGTGCGTTTGTCTATATGTTATTTTCCACCATATTGCCGTCTTTTGGCAATGTGAGGGCCCGGAA
ACCTGGCCCTGTCTTCTTGACGAGCATTCCTAGGGGTCTTTCCCCTCTCGCCAAAGGAATGCAAGGTCTG
TTGAATGTCGTGAAGGAAGCAGTTCCTCTGGAAGCTTCTTGAAGACAAACAACGTCTGTAGCGACCCTTT
GCAGGCAGCGGAACCCCCCACCTGGCGACAGGTGCCTCTGCGGCCAAAAGCCACGTGTATAAGATACACC
TGCAAAGGCGGCACAACCCCAGTGCCACGTTGTGAGTTGGATAGTTGTGGAAAGAGTCAAATGGCTCTCC
TCAAGCGTATTCAACAAGGGGCTGAAGGATGCCCAGAAGGTACCCCATTGTATGGGATCTGATCTGGGGC
CTCGGTGCACATGCTTTACATGTGTTTAGTCGAGGTTAAAAAAACGTCTAGGCCCCCCGAACCACGGGGA
CGTGGTTTTCCTTTGAAAAACACGATGATAATATGGCCACAACCATGGTCATGAAAACATTTAACATTTC
TCAACAAGATCTAGAATTAGTAGAAGTAGCGACAGAGAAGATTACAATGCTTTATGAGGATAATAAACAT
CATGTGGGAGCGGCAATTCGTACGAAAACAGGAGAAATCATTTCGGCAGTACATATTGAAGCGTATATAG
GACGAGTAACTGTTTGTGCAGAAGCCATTGCGATTGGTAGTGCAGTTTCGAATGGACAAAAGGATTTTGA
CACGATTGTAGCTGTTAGACACCCTTATTCTGACGAAGTAGATAGAAGTATTCGAGTGGTAAGTCCTTGT
GGTATGTGTAGGGAGTTGATTTCAGACTATGCACCAGATTGTTTTGTGTTAATAGAAATGAATGGCAAGT
TAGTCAAAACTACGATTGAAGAACTCATTCCACTCAAATATACCCGAAATTAACGACCCCATGGCTCGAC
GATAAAATAAAAGATTTTATTTAGTCTCCAGAAAAAGGGGGGAATGAAAGACCCCACCTGTAGGTTTGGC
AAGCTAGCTTAAGTAACGCCATTTTGCAAGGCATGGAAAAATACATAACTGAGAATAGAGAAGTTCAGAT
CAAGGTCAGGAACAGATGGAACAGCTGAATATGGGCCAAACAGGATATCTGTGGTAAGCAGTTCCTGCCC
CGGCTCAGGGCCAAGAACAGATGGAACAGCTGAATATGGGCCAAACAGGATATCTGTGGTAAGCAGTTCC
TGCCCCGGCTCAGGGCCAAGAACAGATGGTCCCCAGATGCGGTCCAGCCCTCAGCAGTTTCTAGAGAACC
ATCAGATGTTTCCAGGGTGCCCCAAGGACCTGAAATGACCCTGTGCCTTATTTGAACTAACCAATCAGTT
CGCTTCTCGCTTCTGTTCGCGCGCTTCTGCTCCCCGAGCTCAATAAAAGAGCCCACAACCCCTCACTCGG
GGCGCCAGTCCTCCGATTGACTGAGTCGCCCGGGTACCCGTGTATCCAATAAACCCTCTTGCAGTTGCAT
CCGACTTGTGGTCTCGCTGTTCCTTGGGAGGGTCTCCTCTGAGTGATTGACTACCCGTCAGCGGGGGTCT
TTCACATGCAGCATGTATCAAAATTAATTTGGTTTTTTTTCTTAAGTATTTACATTAAATGGCCATAGTT
GCATTAATGAATCGGCCAACGCGCGGGGAGAGGCGGTTTGCGTATTGGGCGCTCTTCCGCTTCCTCGCTC
ACTGACTCGCTGCGCTCGGTCGTTCGGCTGCGGCGAGCGGTATCAGCTCACTCAAAGGCGGTAATACGGT
TATCCACAGAATCAGGGGATAACGCAGGAAAGAACATGTGAGCAAAAGGCCAGCAAAAGGCCAGGAACCG
TAAAAAGGCCGCGTTGCTGGCGTTTTTCCATAGGCTCCGCCCCCCTGACGAGCATCACAAAAATCGACGC
TCAAGTCAGAGGTGGCGAAACCCGACAGGACTATAAAGATACCAGGCGTTTCCCCCTGGAAGCTCCCTCG
TGCGCTCTCCTGTTCCGACCCTGCCGCTTACCGGATACCTGTCCGCCTTTCTCCCTTCGGGAAGCGTGGC
GCTTTCTCATAGCTCACGCTGTAGGTATCTCAGTTCGGTGTAGGTCGTTCGCTCCAAGCTGGGCTGTGTG
CACGAACCCCCCGTTCAGCCCGACCGCTGCGCCTTATCCGGTAACTATCGTCTTGAGTCCAACCCGGTAA
GACACGACTTATCGCCACTGGCAGCAGCCACTGGTAACAGGATTAGCAGAGCGAGGTATGTAGGCGGTGC
TACAGAGTTCTTGAAGTGGTGGCCTAACTACGGCTACACTAGAAGAACAGTATTTGGTATCTGCGCTCTG
CTGAAGCCAGTTACCTTCGGAAAAAGAGTTGGTAGCTCTTGATCCGGCAAACAAACCACCGCTGGTAGCG
GTGGTTTTTTTGTTTGCAAGCAGCAGATTACGCGCAGAAAAAAAGGATCTCAAGAAGATCCTTTGATCTT
TTCTACGGGGTCTGACGCTCAGTGGAACGAAAACTCACGTTAAGGGATTTTGGTCATGAGATTATCAAAA
AGGATCTTCACCTAGATCCTTTTGCGGCCGGCCGCAAATCAATCTAAAGTATATATGAGTAAACTTGGTC
TGACAGTTACCAATGCTTAATCAGTGAGGCACCTATCTCAGCGATCTGTCTATTTCGTTCATCCATAGTT
GCCTGACTCCCCGTCGTGTAGATAACTACGATACGGGAGGGCTTACCATCTGGCCCCAGTGCTGCAATGA
TACCGCGAGACCCACGCTCACCGGCTCCAGATTTATCAGCAATAAACCAGCCAGCCGGAAGGGCCGAGCG
CAGAAGTGGTCCTGCAACTTTATCCGCCTCCATCCAGTCTATTAATTGTTGCCGGGAAGCTAGAGTAAGT
AGTTCGCCAGTTAATAGTTTGCGCAACGTTGTTGCCATTGCTACAGGCATCGTGGTGTCACGCTCGTCGT
TTGGTATGGCTTCATTCAGCTCCGGTTCCCAACGATCAAGGCGAGTTACATGATCCCCCATGTTGTGCAA
AAAAGCGGTTAGCTCCTTCGGTCCTCCGATCGTTGTCAGAAGTAAGTTGGCCGCAGTGTTATCACTCATG
GTTATGGCAGCACTGCATAATTCTCTTACTGTCATGCCATCCGTAAGATGCTTTTCTGTGACTGGTGAGT
ACTCAACCAAGTCATTCTGAGAATAGTGTATGCGGCGACCGAGTTGCTCTTGCCCGGCGTCAACACGGGA
TAATACCGCGCCACATAGCAGAACTTTAAAAGTGCTCATCATTGGAAAACGTTCTTCGGGGCGAAAACTC
TCAAGGATCTTACCGCTGTTGAGATCCAGTTCGATGTAACCCACTCGTGCACCCAACTGATCTTCAGCAT
CTTTTACTTTCACCAGCGTTTCTGGGTGAGCAAAAACAGGAAGGCAAAATGCCGCAAAAAAGGGAATAAG
GGCGACACGGAAATGTTGAATACTCATACTCTTCCTTTTTCAATATTATTGAAGCATTTATCAGGGTTAT
TGTCTCATGAGCGGATACATATTTGAATGTATTTAGAAAAATAAACAAATAGGGGTTCCGCGCACATTTC
CCCGAAAAGTGCCACCTGACGTCTAAGAAACCATTATTATCATGACATTAACCTATAAAAATAGGCGTAT
CACGAGGCCCTTTCGTCTTCACTCGAGGAGCTTGGCCCATTGCATACGTTGTATCCATATCATAATATGT
ACATTTATATTGGCTCATGTCCAACATTACCGCCATGTT
